Addgene plasmid #204137: pJBL831
Purpose: Thermotoga petrophila (T. pe) fluoride riboswitch, W1D4
Depositing lab: Julius Lucks. Depositing organization: Northwestern University. Publication: The effect of pseudoknot base pairing on cotranscriptional structural switching of the fluoride riboswitch. Hertz LM, White EN, Kuznedelov K, Cheng L, Yu AM, Kakkaramadam R, Severinov K, Chen A, Lucks JB. Nucleic Acids Res. 2024 May 8;52(8):4466-4482. doi: 10.1093/nar/gkae231. PubMed 38567721.
Backbone
  Vector backbone: p15A oripACYC
  Total vector size (bp): 3208
  Vector type: Bacterial Expression, Synthetic Biology
Growth in bacteria
  Bacterial resistance: Chloramphenicol, 25 μg/mL
  Growth temperature: 37°C
  Growth strain: DH5alpha
  Copy number: Low Copy
Gene/Insert
  Gene/Insert name: T. pe fluoride riboswitch with wobble at position one and decreasing mutant at position 4 regulated sfGFP (alt name: superfolder Green Fluorescent Protein)
  Species: Synthetic
  Insert size (bp): 714
Terms and licenses: Academic/Nonprofit Terms; Industry Terms: Not Available to Industry
How to cite: pJBL831 was a gift from Julius Lucks (Addgene plasmid # 204137 ; http://n2t.net/addgene:204137 ; RRID:Addgene_204137)
