[The description below was written by a language model from this plasmid's Addgene catalogue record and pLannotate feature annotations shown in this document.]
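Description:
pJBL831 is a small (about 3.2 kb) bacterial expression and synthetic biology plasmid built on a pACYC-type backbone. It replicates in E. coli from the p15A origin, recorded as low copy and compatible with ColE1-type plasmids. Selection is with chloramphenicol, through a cat gene driven by its native promoter and followed by the lambda t0 terminator. The annotation also picks up short fragments of IS1, an RSF origin, and the tet and lac UV5 promoters. These appear to be backbone remnants or partial matches rather than functional parts of the design.

The payload is a riboswitch reporter cassette. The strong constitutive synthetic promoter J23119 (the SpeI-ended version) drives transcription directly into a fluoride riboswitch from Thermotoga petrophila, which sits upstream of a 714 bp superfolder GFP coding sequence. The cassette ends with the rrnB T1 and T7Te terminators. Fluoride riboswitches of this class act cotranscriptionally. Ligand binding stabilises a pseudoknotted aptamer fold that prevents formation of an intrinsic terminator, so transcription continues into the downstream gene, and sfGFP fluorescence reports the switching outcome in cells.

This plasmid carries the W1D4 variant, described as having a wobble pair at position one and a "decreasing" mutation at position four. Going by the title of the associated study, these positions probably refer to pseudoknot base pairs, though the record does not define the numbering or the exact substitutions. The construct seems to be one member of a mutant series used to test how pseudoknot base pairing affects fluoride-dependent regulation.
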