Features (pLannotate 1.2.2; 13 found; start..end, strand, type, name):
     16..50      +  promoter       J23119(SpeI) promoter: bacterial promoter (Registry of Standard Biological Parts BBa J23119) modified to end with an SpeI site
     45..108     +  ncRNA          Fluoride: Accession: RF01734 - Fluoride riboswitch
    150..863     +  CDS            Superfolder GFP: Superfolder GFP is a basic (constitutively fluorescent) green fluorescent protein published in 2005, derived from Aequorea victoria. It is reported to be a very rapidly-maturing weak dimer.
    899..970     +  terminator     rrnB T1 terminator: transcription terminator T1 from the E. coli rrnB gene
    986..1013    +  terminator     T7Te terminator: phage T7 early transcription terminator
   1071..1168    +  promoter       cat promoter: promoter of the E. coli cat gene encoding chloramphenicol acetyltransferase
   1169..1825    +  CDS            cat: CAT_ECOLX - Experimental evidence at protein level: Swiss-Prot protein existence level 1. This enzyme is an effector of chloramphenicol resistance in bacteria. From Escherichia coli. This protein is used as a marker in many commonly used cloning vectors, such as pACYC184.
   1849..1943    +  terminator     lambda t0 terminator: transcription terminator from phage lambda
   2079..2222    +  mobile_element IS1 (fragment): prokaryotic transposable element IS1
   2341..2396    -  rep_origin     RSF ori (fragment): Plasmids containing the RSF 1030 origin of replication can be propagated in E. coli cells that contain additional plasmids with compatible origins.
   2484..3029    -  rep_origin     p15A ori: Plasmids containing the medium-copy-number p15A origin of replication can be propagated in E. coli cells that contain a second plasmid with the ColE1 origin.
   3141..3165    +  promoter       tet promoter (fragment): E. coli promoter for tetracycline efflux protein gene
   3186..3207    +  promoter       lac UV5 promoter (fragment): E. coli lac promoter with an "up" mutation
>Addgene plasmid #204137 | pJBL831 | addgene full sequence | sequence record 402611 | Addgene NGS Result
GAATTCTAAAGATCTTTGACAGCTAGCTCAGTCCTAGGTATAATACTAGTAACGGGCGATGAAGCTCGCC
CAAACTGCCCTGAAGAGGGCTGATGGCTTCTACTGGCTTGATCAGTAGAAGCCATTTTCTTTTGTAGGAG
GAAGGATCTATGAGCAAAGGAGAAGAACTTTTCACTGGAGTTGTCCCAATTCTTGTTGAATTAGATGGTG
ATGTTAATGGGCACAAATTTTCTGTCCGTGGAGAGGGTGAAGGTGATGCTACAAACGGAAAACTCACCCT
TAAATTTATTTGCACTACTGGAAAACTACCTGTTCCGTGGCCAACACTTGTCACTACTCTGACCTATGGT
GTTCAATGCTTTTCCCGTTATCCGGATCACATGAAACGGCATGACTTTTTCAAGAGTGCCATGCCCGAAG
GTTATGTACAGGAACGCACTATATCTTTCAAAGATGACGGGACCTACAAGACGCGTGCTGAAGTCAAGTT
TGAAGGTGATACCCTTGTTAATCGTATCGAGTTAAAGGGTATTGATTTTAAAGAAGATGGAAACATTCTT
GGACACAAACTCGAGTACAACTTTAACTCACACAATGTATACATCACGGCAGACAAACAAAAGAATGGAA
TCAAAGCTAACTTCAAAATTCGCCACAACGTTGAAGATGGTTCCGTTCAACTAGCAGACCATTATCAACA
AAATACTCCAATTGGCGATGGCCCTGTCCTTTTACCAGACAACCATTACCTGTCGACACAATCTGTCCTT
TCGAAAGATCCCAACGAAAAGCGTGACCACATGGTCCTTCTTGAGTTTGTAACTGCTGCTGGGATTACAC
ATGGCATGGATGAGCTCTACAAATAAGGATCCAAACTCGAGTAAGGATCTCCAGGCATCAAATAAAACGA
AAGGCTCAGTCGAAAGACTGGGCCTTTCGTTTTATCTGTTGTTTGTCGGTGAACGCTCTCTACTAGAGTC
ACACTGGCTCACCTTCGGGTGGGCCTTTCTGCGTTTATACCTAGGGTACGGTTTTGGGATCCTTACTCGA
GTCTAGACTGCAGTTGATCGGGCACGTAAGAGGTTCCAACTTTCACCATAATGAAATAAGATCACTACCG
GGCGTATTTTTTGAGTTATCGAGATTTTCAGGAGCTAAGGAAGCTAAAATGGAGAAAAAAATCACTGGAT
ATACCACCGTTGATATATCCCAATGGCATCGTAAAGAACATTTTGAGGCATTTCAGTCAGTTGCTCAATG
TACCTATAACCAGACCGTTCAGCTGGATATTACGGCCTTTTTAAAGACCGTAAAGAAAAATAAGCACAAG
TTTTATCCGGCCTTTATTCACATTCTTGCCCGCCTGATGAATGCTCATCCGGAATTTCGTATGGCAATGA
AAGACGGTGAGCTGGTGATATGGGATAGTGTTCACCCTTGTTACACCGTTTTCCATGAGCAAACTGAAAC
GTTTTCATCGCTCTGGAGTGAATACCACGACGATTTCCGGCAGTTTCTACACATATATTCGCAAGATGTG
GCGTGTTACGGTGAAAACCTGGCCTATTTCCCTAAAGGGTTTATTGAGAATATGTTTTTCGTCTCAGCCA
ATCCCTGGGTGAGTTTCACCAGTTTTGATTTAAACGTGGCCAATATGGACAACTTCTTCGCCCCCGTTTT
CACCATGGGCAAATATTATACGCAAGGCGACAAGGTGCTGATGCCGCTGGCGATTCAGGTTCATCATGCC
GTTTGTGATGGCTTCCATGTCGGCAGAATGCTTAATGAATTACAACAGTACTGCGATGAGTGGCAGGGCG
GGGCGTAATTTGATATCGAGCTCGCTTGGACTCCTGTTGATAGATCCAGTAATGACCTCAGAACTCCATC
TGGATTTGTTCAGAACGCTCGGTTGCCGCCGGGCGTTTTTTATTGGTGAGAATCCAAGCCTCCGATCAAC
GTCTCATTTTCGCCAAAAGTTGGCCCAGGGCTTCCCGGTATCAACAGGGACACCAGGATTTATTTATTCT
GCGAAGTGATCTTCCGTCACAGGTATTTATTCGGCGCAAAGTGCGTCGGGTGATGCTGCCAACTTACTGA
TTTAGTGTATGATGGTGTTTTTGAGGTGCTCCAGTGGCTTCTGTTTCTATCAGCTGTCCCTCCTGTTCAG
CTACTGACGGGGTGGTGCGTAACGGCAAAAGCACCGCCGGACATCAGCGCTAGCGGAGTGTATACTGGCT
TACTATGTTGGCACTGATGAGGGTGTCAGTGAAGTGCTTCATGTGGCAGGAGAAAAAAGGCTGCACCGGT
GCGTCAGCAGAATATGTGATACAGGATATATTCCGCTTCCTCGCTCACTGACTCGCTACGCTCGGTCGTT
CGACTGCGGCGAGCGGAAATGGCTTACGAACGGGGCGGAGATTTCCTGGAAGATGCCAGGAAGATACTTA
ACAGGGAAGTGAGAGGGCCGCGGCAAAGCCGTTTTTCCATAGGCTCCGCCCCCCTGACAAGCATCACGAA
ATCTGACGCTCAAATCAGTGGTGGCGAAACCCGACAGGACTATAAAGATACCAGGCGTTTCCCCCTGGCG
GCTCCCTCGTGCGCTCTCCTGTTCCTGCCTTTCGGTTTACCGGTGTCATTCCGCTGTTATGGCCGCGTTT
GTCTCATTCCACGCCTGACACTCAGTTCCGGGTAGGCAGTTCGCTCCAAGCTGGACTGTATGCACGAACC
CCCCGTTCAGTCCGACCGCTGCGCCTTATCCGGTAACTATCGTCTTGAGTCCAACCCGGAAAGACATGCA
AAAGCACCACTGGCAGCAGCCACTGGTAATTGATTTAGAGGAGTTAGTCTTGAAGTCATGCGCCGGTTAA
GGCTAAACTGAAAGGACAAGTTTTGGTGACTGCGCTCCTCCAAGCCAGTTACCTCGGTTCAAAGAGTTGG
TAGCTCAGAGAACCTTCGAAAAACCGCCCTGCAAGGCGGTTTTTTCGTTTTCAGAGCAAGAGATTACGCG
CAGACCAAAACGATCTCAAGAAGATCATCTTATTAATCAGATAAAATATTTCTAGATTTCAGTGCAATTT
ATCTCTTCAAATGTAGCACCTGAAGTCAGCCCCATACGATATAAGTTGTAATTCTCATGTTTGACAGCTT
ATCATCGATAAGCTTCCGATGGCGCGCCGAGAGGCTTTACACTTTATGCTTCCGGCT
